Addgene plasmid #101749: pCSN068
Purpose: Single copy yeast plasmid expressing Cpf1 from Francisella novicida U112 (FnCpf1), codon optimized for expression in Saccharomyces cerevisiae.
Depositing lab: Rene Verwaal. Depositing organization: DSM. Publication: CRISPR/Cpf1 enables fast and simple genome editing of Saccharomyces cerevisiae. Verwaal R, Buiting-Wiessenhaan N, Dalhuijsen S, Roubos JA. Yeast. 2017 Sep 8. doi: 10.1002/yea.3278. PubMed 28886218.
Backbone
  Vector backbone: pRS414
  Total vector size (bp): 11538
  Vector type: Yeast Expression, CRISPR
  Selectable markers: TRP1 ; KanMX
Growth in bacteria
  Bacterial resistance: Ampicillin, 100 μg/mL
  Growth temperature: 37°C
  Growth strain: NEB Stable
  Copy number: Unknown
Gene/Insert 1
  Gene/Insert name: Cpf1 from Francisella novicida U112 (FnCpf1) codon optimized for expression in S. cerevisiae. (alt name: FnCpf1)
  Species: Francisella novicida U112
  Insert size (bp): 3936
  Promoter: Heterologous promoter from K. lactis (KLLA0F20031g).
  Tag / fusion protein: SV40 NLS (C terminal on insert)
  Cloning method: Gibson Cloning
  Sequencing primers: 5′ .; 3′ .
Gene/Insert 2
  Gene/Insert name: KanMX marker expression cassette.
  Promoter: Heterologous TEF1 promoter from A. gossypii.
  Cloning method: Restriction Enzyme; 5′ cloning site NotI (not destroyed); 3′ cloning site NotI (not destroyed)
  Sequencing primers: 5′ .; 3′ .
Terms and licenses: Academic/Nonprofit Terms; Industry Terms: Not Available to Industry
How to cite: pCSN068 was a gift from Rene Verwaal (Addgene plasmid # 101749 ; http://n2t.net/addgene:101749 ; RRID:Addgene_101749)
