[The description below was written by a language model from this plasmid's Addgene catalogue record and pLannotate feature annotations shown in this document.]
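Description:
pCSN068 is a single-copy (centromeric) yeast expression plasmid of about 11.5 kb, built on the pRS414 shuttle backbone, that supplies the CRISPR nuclease Cpf1 (Cas12a) from Francisella novicida U112 for genome editing in Saccharomyces cerevisiae. In E. coli it replicates from a ColE1/pUC-type origin and is selected through the β-lactamase (AmpR) gene. An f1 origin and remnants of the pBluescript-style lacZα/MCS region, with flanking T7 and T3 promoters, remain from the backbone. In yeast, a CEN6/ARS element gives stable, low-copy maintenance. Selection is possible either by tryptophan prototrophy through the TRP1 marker or by G418 resistance through a KanMX cassette, so the plasmid can also be used in strains without a trp1 auxotrophy.

The main payload is an FnCpf1 open reading frame codon optimized for S. cerevisiae, carrying a C-terminal SV40 nuclear localization signal to direct the nuclease to the nucleus. It is driven by a heterologous Kluyveromyces lactis promoter (KLLA0F20031g) and was inserted by Gibson assembly. The terminator is not named in the record, although a short S. cerevisiae genomic fragment matching part of MTM1 lies just downstream of the coding sequence. The KanMX cassette, expressed from the Ashbya gossypii TEF1 promoter, was cloned as a NotI fragment and is flanked by lox66 and lox71 sites, mutant loxP variants that would allow Cre-mediated rearrangement or removal of the marker. No guide RNA expression cassette is annotated, so the crRNA is presumably supplied separately. The depositor and sequencing-derived records differ by only a few bases and share the same feature layout.
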