Features (pLannotate 1.2.2; 23 found; start..end, strand, type, name):
    137..186     +  misc_feature   bom (fragment): basis of mobility region from pBR322
    187..467     +  promoter       TRP1 promoter: S. cerevisiae TRP1
    468..1142    +  CDS            TRP1: phosphoribosylanthranilate isomerase, required for tryptophan biosynthesis; S. cerevisiae TRP1; yeast auxotrophic marker
   1189..1240    +  misc_feature   bom (fragment): basis of mobility region from pBR322
   1241..1696    -  rep_origin     f1 ori (sequence partly withheld): f1 bacteriophage origin of replication; arrow indicates direction of (+) strand synthesis
   1704..1859    -  CDS            lacZα (fragment): LacZα fragment of β-galactosidase; lacZ fragment
   1867..1885    +  promoter       T7 promoter: promoter for bacteriophage T7 RNA polymerase
   2900..6799    +  CDS            cas12a: CS12A_FRATN - Also known as cpf1 From Francisella tularensis subsp. novicida (strain U112).
   6942..7136    -  CDS            MTM1 (fragment): MTM1_YEAST - Experimental evidence at protein level: Swiss-Prot protein existence level 1. Involved in the mitochondrial activation of SOD2 by specifically facilitating insertion of the essential manganese cofactor. Has the ability to activate iron regulon in an iron-dependent manner. Responds to calorie restriction (CR) strength. From Saccharomyces cerevisiae (strain ATCC 204508 / S288c) (Baker's yeast).
   7181..7214    -  protein_bind   lox66: Right element (RE) mutant of loxP (Araki et al., 2010). Cre-mediated recombination occurs in the 8-bp core sequence (GCATACAT). Cre recombinase
   7260..8616    +  gene           kanMX: yeast selectable marker conferring kanamycin resistance (Wach et al., 1994)
   8664..8697    -  protein_bind   lox71: Left element (LE) mutant of loxP (Araki et al., 2010). Cre-mediated recombination occurs in the 8-bp core sequence (GCATACAT). Cre recombinase
   8728..8751    -  misc_feature   MCS (fragment): pBluescript multiple cloning site
   8764..8782    -  promoter       T3 promoter: promoter for bacteriophage T3 RNA polymerase
   8825..8847    -  protein_bind   lac operator (fragment): The lac repressor binds to the lac operator to inhibit transcription in E. coli. This inhibition can be relieved by adding lactose or isopropyl-β-D-thiogalactopyranoside (IPTG). lac repressor encoded by lacI
   8851..8881    -  promoter       lac promoter: promoter for the E. coli lac operon
   8896..8917    -  protein_bind   CAP binding site: CAP binding activates transcription in the presence of cAMP. E. coli catabolite activator protein
   8930..9022    -  CDS            lacI (fragment): lac repressor; lacI; The lac repressor binds to the lac operator to inhibit transcription in E. coli. This inhibition can be relieved by adding lactose or isopropyl-β-D-thiogalactopyranoside (IPTG).
   9205..9793    -  rep_origin     ori: high-copy-number ColE1/pMB1/pBR322/pUC origin of replication
   9964..10824   -  CDS            AmpR: β-lactamase; bla; confers resistance to ampicillin, carbenicillin, and related antibiotics
  10825..10929   -  promoter       AmpR promoter: bla
  10966..11469   +  misc_feature   CEN/ARS: S. cerevisiae CEN6 centromere fused to an autonomously replicating sequence
  11538..35      +  CDS            rop (fragment) (across the origin): Rop protein, which maintains plasmids at low copy number; rop
>Addgene plasmid #101749 | pCSN068 | depositor full sequence | sequence record 192349 | pCSN068 sequence 11538 bps
TCGCGCGTTTCGGTGATGACGGTGAAAACCTCTGACACATGCAGCTCCCGGAGACGGTCACAGCTTGTCT
GTAAGCGGATGCCGGGAGCAGACAAGCCCGTCAGGGCGCGTCAGCGGGTGTTGGCGGGTGTCGGGGCTGG
CTTAACTATGCGGCATCAGAGCAGATTGTACTGAGAGTGCACCATAAACGACATTACTATATATATAATA
TAGGAAGCATTTAATAGACAGCATCGTAATATATGTGTACTTTGCAGTTATGACGCCAGATGGCAGTAGT
GGAAGATATTCTTTATTGAAAAATAGCTTGTCACCTTACGTACAATCTTGATCCGGAGCTTTTCTTTTTT
TGCCGATTAAGAATTAATTCGGTCGAAAAAAGAAAAGGAGAGGGCCAAGAGGGAGGGCATTGGTGACTAT
TGAGCACGTGAGTATACGTGATTAAGCACACAAAGGCAGCTTGGAGTATGTCTGTTATTAATTTCACAGG
TAGTTCTGGTCCATTGGTGAAAGTTTGCGGCTTGCAGAGCACAGAGGCCGCAGAATGTGCTCTAGATTCC
GATGCTGACTTGCTGGGTATTATATGTGTGCCCAATAGAAAGAGAACAATTGACCCGGTTATTGCAAGGA
AAATTTCAAGTCTTGTAAAAGCATATAAAAATAGTTCAGGCACTCCGAAATACTTGGTTGGCGTGTTTCG
TAATCAACCTAAGGAGGATGTTTTGGCTCTGGTCAATGATTACGGCATTGATATCGTCCAACTGCATGGA
GATGAGTCGTGGCAAGAATACCAAGAGTTCCTCGGTTTGCCAGTTATTAAAAGACTCGTATTTCCAAAAG
ACTGCAACATACTACTCAGTGCAGCTTCACAGAAACCTCATTCGTTTATTCCCTTGTTTGATTCAGAAGC
AGGTGGGACAGGTGAACTTTTGGATTGGAACTCGATTTCTGACTGGGTTGGAAGGCAAGAGAGCCCCGAA
AGCTTACATTTTATGTTAGCTGGTGGACTGACGCCAGAAAATGTTGGTGATGCGCTTAGATTAAATGGCG
TTATTGGTGTTGATGTAAGCGGAGGTGTGGAGACAAATGGTGTAAAAGACTCTAACAAAATAGCAAATTT
CGTCAAAAATGCTAAGAAATAGGTTATTACTGAGTAGTATTTATTTAAGTATTGTTTGTGCACTTGCCTA
TGCGGTGTGAAATACCGCACAGATGCGTAAGGAGAAAATACCGCATCAGGAAATTGTAAACGTTAATATT
TTGTTAAAATTCGCGTTAAATTTTTGTTAAATCAGCTCATTTTTTAACCAATAGGCCGAAATCGGCAAAA
TCCCTTATAAATCAAAAGAATAGACCGAGATAGGGT
[37 nt withheld, positions 1367-1403]
AAAGAACGTGGACTCCAACGTCAAAGG
[49 nt withheld, positions 1431-1479]
T
[91 nt withheld, positions 1481-1571]
G
[124 nt withheld, positions 1573-1696]
CGCGCCATTCGCCATTCAGGCTGCGCAACTGTTGGGAAGGGCGATCGGTGCGGGCCTCTTCGCTATTACG
CCAGCTGGCGAAAGGGGGATGTGCTGCAAGGCGATTAAGTTGGGTAACGCCAGGGTTTTCCCAGTCACGA
CGTTGTAAAACGACGGCCAGTGAGCGCGCGTAATACGACTCACTATAGGGCGAATTGGGTACCTTTTCTT
TTTTTGCGGTCACCCCCATGTGGCGGGGAGGCAGAGGAGTAGGTAGAGCAACGAATCCTACTATTTATCC
AAATTAGTCTAGGAACTCTTTTTCTAGATTTTTTAGATTTGAGGGCAAGCGCTGTTAACGACTCAGAAAT
GTAAGCACTACGGAGTAGAACGAGAAATCCGCCATAGGTGGAAATCCTAGCAAAATCTTGCTTACCCTAG
CTAGCCTCAGGTAAGCTAGCCTTAGCCTGTCAAATTTTTTTCAAAATTTGGTAAGTTTCTACTAGCAAAG
CAAACACGGTTCAACAAACCGAAAACTCCACTCATTATACGTGGAAACCGAAACAAAAAAACAAAAACCA
AAATACTCGCCAATGAGAAAGTTGCTGCGTTTCTACTTTCGAGGAAGAGGAACTGAGAGGATTGACTACG
AAAGGGGCAAAAACGAGTCGTATTCTCCCATTATTGTCTGCTACCACGCGGTCTAGTAGAATAAGCAACC
AGTCAACGCTAAGACAGGTAATCAAAATACCAGTCTGCTGGCTACGGGCTAGTTTTTACCTCTTTTAGAA
CCCACTGTAAAAGTCCGTTGTAAAGCCCGTTCTCACTGTTGGCGTTTTTTTTTTTTTGGTTTAGTTTCTT
ATTTTTCATTTTTTTCTTTCATGACCAAAAACAAACAAATCTCGCGATTTGTACTGCGGCCACTGGGGCG
TGGCCAAAAAAATGACAAATTTAGAAACCTTAGTTTCTGATTTTTCCTGTTATGAGGAGATATGATAAAA
AATATTACTGCTTTATTGTTTTTTTTTTATCTACTGAAATAGAGAAACTTACCCAAGGAGGAGGCAAAAA
AAAGAGTATATATACAGCAGCTACCATTCAGATTTTAATATATTCTTTTCTCTTCTTCTACACTATTATT
ATAATAATTTTACTATATTCATTTTTAGCTTAAAACCTCATAGAATATTATTCTTCAGTCACTCGCTTAA
ATACTTATCAAAAATGTCCATCTACCAAGAGTTTGTCAACAAATACTCTTTGTCTAAGACTTTACGTTTC
GAATTGATTCCACAAGGTAAGACTTTGGAAAACATTAAGGCTCGTGGTTTGATCTTGGACGACGAAAAGA
GAGCCAAGGATTACAAGAAGGCCAAGCAAATCATCGATAAGTACCACCAATTCTTCATTGAAGAAATCTT
ATCCTCTGTCTGTATCTCCGAAGATCTATTGCAAAACTACTCCGATGTCTACTTCAAGTTGAAAAAGTCT
GACGATGACAACTTGCAAAAGGATTTCAAATCTGCCAAGGACACCATCAAGAAACAAATTTCTGAATACA
TAAAGGACTCTGAAAAATTTAAGAACTTATTCAACCAAAACTTGATCGATGCTAAGAAGGGTCAAGAATC
TGACTTGATCTTGTGGTTGAAGCAATCTAAGGACAACGGTATCGAATTGTTCAAGGCTAACTCTGATATC
ACTGACATTGACGAAGCTTTGGAAATCATCAAGTCTTTCAAAGGTTGGACTACCTATTTCAAGGGTTTCC
ACGAAAACCGTAAGAATGTCTACTCTTCCAACGACATCCCAACTTCCATCATTTACAGAATCGTTGACGA
CAATTTGCCAAAGTTCCTAGAAAACAAGGCCAAATACGAATCCTTGAAGGACAAGGCTCCAGAAGCCATT
AACTACGAACAAATCAAGAAGGACTTGGCTGAAGAATTAACTTTCGACATTGACTACAAGACTTCTGAAG
TTAACCAAAGAGTTTTCTCTTTGGACGAAGTCTTCGAGATTGCTAACTTCAACAACTACTTGAACCAATC
TGGTATCACCAAATTCAACACCATCATCGGTGGTAAGTTCGTCAACGGTGAAAACACCAAGAGAAAGGGT
ATCAACGAATACATTAACTTGTACTCTCAGCAAATCAACGACAAGACTTTAAAGAAATACAAGATGTCTG
TTTTGTTCAAGCAAATTTTGTCTGACACTGAATCCAAGTCTTTTGTCATTGATAAGTTGGAAGATGATTC
CGACGTCGTTACCACCATGCAATCTTTCTACGAGCAAATCGCTGCTTTCAAGACCGTTGAAGAAAAGTCT
ATTAAGGAAACTTTGTCTTTGTTGTTCGACGATTTGAAGGCTCAAAAGTTGGATTTGTCCAAGATTTACT
TCAAGAATGACAAGTCTTTGACTGATTTGTCTCAACAAGTTTTCGATGACTACTCCGTTATTGGTACTGC
TGTCTTGGAATACATCACCCAACAAATCGCTCCTAAGAACTTGGACAACCCATCCAAGAAGGAACAAGAA
TTGATTGCCAAGAAGACCGAAAAAGCTAAATACTTGTCTTTGGAAACCATTAAATTGGCTTTAGAAGAGT
TCAACAAGCACAGAGATATTGACAAGCAATGTAGATTCGAAGAAATTTTGGCTAACTTCGCTGCTATCCC
AATGATCTTCGACGAAATTGCTCAAAACAAGGATAACTTGGCTCAAATCTCCATCAAGTACCAAAACCAG
GGTAAGAAGGATTTGTTGCAAGCCTCCGCTGAAGATGACGTCAAGGCCATCAAAGATTTATTGGACCAAA
CTAACAACTTGTTGCACAAGCTAAAGATCTTCCACATCTCTCAATCTGAAGATAAAGCTAACATTTTGGA
TAAGGACGAACACTTCTACTTAGTTTTCGAAGAATGTTACTTCGAACTAGCTAACATCGTCCCATTGTAC
AACAAGATCAGAAACTACATTACTCAAAAACCATACTCTGATGAAAAGTTCAAGTTAAACTTCGAAAATT
CTACCTTGGCTAACGGTTGGGACAAGAACAAAGAACCAGACAACACCGCCATCTTGTTCATTAAGGACGA
CAAGTACTACTTGGGTGTCATGAACAAAAAGAACAATAAGATTTTCGACGACAAAGCTATCAAGGAGAAC
AAGGGTGAAGGGTACAAGAAGATTGTTTATAAGTTGTTGCCAGGTGCTAACAAAATGTTGCCAAAGGTTT
TCTTCTCCGCTAAGTCTATCAAGTTCTATAACCCTTCTGAAGACATTTTGAGAATCAGAAACCACTCCAC
CCACACCAAGAACGGTTCTCCACAAAAGGGTTACGAAAAGTTCGAATTCAACATCGAAGACTGTAGAAAG
TTCATCGATTTCTACAAGCAATCCATTTCCAAGCATCCAGAATGGAAGGATTTCGGTTTCAGATTCTCTG
ACACTCAAAGATACAACTCCATTGATGAATTCTACAGAGAAGTCGAAAACCAAGGTTACAAGTTGACTTT
CGAAAACATCTCTGAATCTTACATTGATTCCGTCGTTAACCAAGGTAAGTTGTACTTGTTCCAAATCTAC
AACAAGGACTTCTCCGCCTACTCCAAGGGTAGACCAAACTTGCACACCTTGTACTGGAAGGCTTTGTTTG
ACGAAAGAAACTTGCAAGATGTTGTCTACAAGCTGAACGGTGAAGCTGAATTGTTTTACAGAAAGCAAAG
TATTCCAAAGAAAATCACTCACCCAGCTAAGGAAGCCATTGCCAACAAGAATAAAGACAACCCTAAGAAG
GAATCTGTTTTTGAATACGACTTAATCAAGGATAAGAGATTCACCGAAGACAAATTCTTCTTCCATTGTC
CAATCACCATCAACTTCAAGTCCTCTGGAGCTAACAAGTTCAACGATGAAATCAACTTGTTATTGAAGGA
AAAGGCTAACGATGTTCACATCTTGTCTATCGATCGTGGTGAAAGACACTTGGCTTACTACACTTTGGTT
GATGGTAAGGGTAACATCATTAAGCAAGACACCTTTAACATTATCGGTAACGACAGAATGAAGACCAACT
ACCACGACAAATTGGCTGCTATTGAAAAGGACAGAGACTCTGCTAGAAAGGACTGGAAAAAGATCAATAA
CATCAAGGAAATGAAGGAAGGTTACTTGTCTCAAGTTGTCCATGAAATTGCTAAGTTGGTTATCGAATAC
AATGCTATCGTTGTCTTCGAGGATTTGAACTTCGGTTTTAAGAGAGGTAGATTCAAGGTTGAAAAGCAAG
TTTACCAAAAATTGGAAAAGATGTTGATTGAAAAGTTGAACTACTTAGTCTTCAAGGACAATGAATTTGA
CAAGACTGGTGGTGTCTTGAGAGCTTACCAATTGACTGCTCCATTCGAAACTTTCAAGAAGATGGGTAAG
CAAACCGGTATCATCTACTACGTTCCAGCTGGTTTCACTTCTAAAATCTGTCCAGTTACCGGTTTCGTCA
ACCAATTGTACCCAAAGTACGAATCCGTTTCCAAGTCCCAAGAATTTTTCTCCAAGTTCGACAAGATCTG
TTACAACTTAGACAAGGGTTATTTCGAGTTTTCCTTCGATTACAAAAACTTTGGTGACAAAGCCGCTAAG
GGTAAATGGACTATCGCTTCTTTCGGTTCTAGATTGATCAACTTCCGTAACTCCGATAAGAACCACAACT
GGGACACTAGAGAAGTTTACCCAACCAAGGAATTAGAAAAATTGTTGAAGGACTACTCTATTGAATACGG
TCACGGTGAATGTATCAAGGCTGCCATCTGTGGTGAATCTGATAAGAAGTTCTTCGCTAAGCTAACTTCC
GTCTTGAACACCATTTTGCAAATGAGAAACTCCAAGACCGGTACTGAATTGGACTACTTGATTTCTCCAG
TTGCCGATGTTAACGGTAACTTCTTCGACTCTAGACAAGCTCCAAAGAACATGCCACAAGACGCTGATGC
TAACGGTGCCTACCACATTGGTTTGAAGGGTTTGATGTTGTTGGGTCGTATTAAGAACAACCAAGAAGGT
AAGAAGTTGAACCTAGTCATTAAGAACGAAGAATACTTCGAATTTGTTCAAAACAGAAACAACTCCAGAG
CTGACCCAAAGAAGAAGAGAAAAGTCTAAAGGAGTTAAAGGCAAAGTTTTCTTTTCTAGAGCCGTTCCCA
CAAATAATTATACGTATATGCTTCTTTTCGTTTACTATATATCTATATTTACAAGCCTTTATTCACTGAT
GCAATTTGTTTCCAAATACTTTTTTGGAGATCTCATAACTAGATATCATGATGGCGCAACTTGGCGCTAT
CTTAATTACTCTGGCTGCCAGGCCCGTGTAGAGGGCCGCAAGACCTTCTGTACGCCATATAGTCTCTAAG
AACTTGAACAAGTTTCTAGACCTATTGCCGCCTTTCGGATCGCTATTGTTGCGGCCGCCAGCTGAAGCTT
CGTACGCTGCAGGTCGACGAATTCTACCGTTCGTATAATGTATGCTATACGAAGTTATAGATCTGTTTAG
CTTGCCTCGTCCCCGCCGGGTCACCCGGCCAGCGACATGGAGGCCCAGAATACCCTCCTTGACAGTCTTG
ACGTGCGCAGCTCAGGGGCATGATGTGACTGTCGCCCGTACATTTAGCCCATACATCCCCATGTATAATC
ATTTGCATCCATACATTTTGATGGCCGCACGGCGCGAAGCAAAAATTACGGCTCCTCGCTGCAGACCTGC
GAGCAGGGAAACGCTCCCCTCACAGACGCGTTGAATTGTCCCCACGCCGCGCCCCTGTAGAGAAATATAA
AAGGTTAGGATTTGCCACTGAGGTTCTTCTTTCATATACTTCCTTTTAAAATCTTGCTAGGATACAGTTC
TCACATCACATCCGAACATAAACAACCATGGGTAAGGAAAAGACTCACGTTTCGAGGCCGCGATTAAATT
CCAACATGGATGCTGATTTATATGGGTATAAATGGGCTCGCGATAATGTCGGGCAATCAGGTGCGACAAT
CTATCGATTGTATGGGAAGCCCGATGCGCCAGAGTTGTTTCTGAAACATGGCAAAGGTAGCGTTGCCAAT
GATGTTACAGATGAGATGGTCAGACTAAACTGGCTGACGGAATTTATGCCTCTTCCGACCATCAAGCATT
TTATCCGTACTCCTGATGATGCATGGTTACTCACCACTGCGATCCCCGGCAAAACAGCATTCCAGGTATT
AGAAGAATATCCTGATTCAGGTGAAAATATTGTTGATGCGCTGGCAGTGTTCCTGCGCCGGTTGCATTCG
ATTCCTGTTTGTAATTGTCCTTTTAACAGCGATCGCGTATTTCGTCTCGCTCAGGCGCAATCACGAATGA
ATAACGGTTTGGTTGATGCGAGTGATTTTGATGACGAGCGTAATGGCTGGCCTGTTGAACAAGTCTGGAA
AGAAATGCATAAGCTTTTGCCATTCTCACCGGATTCAGTCGTCACTCATGGTGATTTCTCACTTGATAAC
CTTATTTTTGACGAGGGGAAATTAATAGGTTGTATTGATGTTGGACGAGTCGGAATCGCAGACCGATACC
AGGATCTTGCCATCCTATGGAACTGCCTCGGTGAGTTTTCTCCTTCATTACAGAAACGGCTTTTTCAAAA
ATATGGTATTGATAATCCTGATATGAATAAATTGCAGTTTCATTTGATGCTCGATGAGTTTTTCTAATCA
GTACTGACAATAAAAAGATTCTTGTTTTCAAGAACTTGTCATTTGTATAGTTTTTTTATATTGTAGTTGT
TCTATTTTAATCAAATGTTAGCGTGATTTATATTTTTTTTCGCCTCGACATCATCTGCCCAGATGCGAAG
TTAAGTGCGCAGAAAGTAATATCATGCGTCAATCGTATGTGAATGCTGGTCGCTATACTGCTGTCGATTC
GATACTAACGCCGCCATCCAGTGTCGAAAACGAGCTCATAACTTCGTATAATGTATGCTATACGAACGGT
AGAATTCGAATCAGATCCACTAGTGGCCTATGCGGCCGCCACCGCGGTGGAGCTCCAGCTTTTGTTCCCT
TTAGTGAGGGTTAATTGCGCGCTTGGCGTAATCATGGTCATAGCTGTTTCCTGTGTGAAATTGTTATCCG
CTCACAATTCCACACAACATAGGAGCCGGAAGCATAAAGTGTAAAGCCTGGGGTGCCTAATGAGTGAGGT
AACTCACATTAATTGCGTTGCGCTCACTGCCCGCTTTCCAGTCGGGAAACCTGTCGTGCCAGCTGCATTA
ATGAATCGGCCAACGCGCGGGGAGAGGCGGTTTGCGTATTGGGCGCTCTTCCGCTTCCTCGCTCACTGAC
TCGCTGCGCTCGGTCGTTCGGCTGCGGCGAGCGGTATCAGCTCACTCAAAGGCGGTAATACGGTTATCCA
CAGAATCAGGGGATAACGCAGGAAAGAACATGTGAGCAAAAGGCCAGCAAAAGGCCAGGAACCGTAAAAA
GGCCGCGTTGCTGGCGTTTTTCCATAGGCTCCGCCCCCCTGACGAGCATCACAAAAATCGACGCTCAAGT
CAGAGGTGGCGAAACCCGACAGGACTATAAAGATACCAGGCGTTTCCCCCTGGAAGCTCCCTCGTGCGCT
CTCCTGTTCCGACCCTGCCGCTTACCGGATACCTGTCCGCCTTTCTCCCTTCGGGAAGCGTGGCGCTTTC
TCATAGCTCACGCTGTAGGTATCTCAGTTCGGTGTAGGTCGTTCGCTCCAAGCTGGGCTGTGTGCACGAA
CCCCCCGTTCAGCCCGACCGCTGCGCCTTATCCGGTAACTATCGTCTTGAGTCCAACCCGGTAAGACACG
ACTTATCGCCACTGGCAGCAGCCACTGGTAACAGGATTAGCAGAGCGAGGTATGTAGGCGGTGCTACAGA
GTTCTTGAAGTGGTGGCCTAACTACGGCTACACTAGAAGGACAGTATTTGGTATCTGCGCTCTGCTGAAG
CCAGTTACCTTCGGAAAAAGAGTTGGTAGCTCTTGATCCGGCAAACAAACCACCGCTGGTAGCGGTGGTT
TTTTTGTTTGCAAGCAGCAGATTACGCGCAGAAAAAAAGGATCTCAAGAAGATCCTTTGATCTTTTCTAC
GGGGTCTGACGCTCAGTGGAACGAAAACTCACGTTAAGGGATTTTGGTCATGAGATTATCAAAAAGGATC
TTCACCTAGATCCTTTTAAATTAAAAATGAAGTTTTAAATCAATCTAAAGTATATATGAGTAAACTTGGT
CTGACAGTTACCAATGCTTAATCAGTGAGGCACCTATCTCAGCGATCTGTCTATTTCGTTCATCCATAGT
TGCCTGACTCCCCGTCGTGTAGATAACTACGATACGGGAGGGCTTACCATCTGGCCCCAGTGCTGCAATG
ATACCGCGAGACCCACGCTCACCGGCTCCAGATTTATCAGCAATAAACCAGCCAGCCGGAAGGGCCGAGC
GCAGAAGTGGTCCTGCAACTTTATCCGCCTCCATCCAGTCTATTAATTGTTGCCGGGAAGCTAGAGTAAG
TAGTTCGCCAGTTAATAGTTTGCGCAACGTTGTTGCCATTGCTACAGGCATCGTGGTGTCACGCTCGTCG
TTTGGTATGGCTTCATTCAGCTCCGGTTCCCAACGATCAAGGCGAGTTACATGATCCCCCATGTTGTGCA
AAAAAGCGGTTAGCTCCTTCGGTCCTCCGATCGTTGTCAGAAGTAAGTTGGCCGCAGTGTTATCACTCAT
GGTTATGGCAGCACTGCATAATTCTCTTACTGTCATGCCATCCGTAAGATGCTTTTCTGTGACTGGTGAG
TACTCAACCAAGTCATTCTGAGAATAGTGTATGCGGCGACCGAGTTGCTCTTGCCCGGCGTCAATACGGG
ATAATACCGCGCCACATAGCAGAACTTTAAAAGTGCTCATCATTGGAAAACGTTCTTCGGGGCGAAAACT
CTCAAGGATCTTACCGCTGTTGAGATCCAGTTCGATGTAACCCACTCGTGCACCCAACTGATCTTCAGCA
TCTTTTACTTTCACCAGCGTTTCTGGGTGAGCAAAAACAGGAAGGCAAAATGCCGCAAAAAAGGGAATAA
GGGCGACACGGAAATGTTGAATACTCATACTCTTCCTTTTTCAATATTATTGAAGCATTTATCAGGGTTA
TTGTCTCATGAGCGGATACATATTTGAATGTATTTAGAAAAATAAACAAATAGGGGTTCCGCGCACATTT
CCCCGAAAAGTGCCACCTGGGTCCTTTTCATCACGTGCTATAAAAATAATTATAATTTAAATTTTTTAAT
ATAAATATATAAATTAAAAATAGAAAGTAAAAAAAGAAATTAAAGAAAAAATAGTTTTTGTTTTCCGAAG
ATGTAAAAGACTCTAGGGGGATCGCCAACAAATACTACCTTTTATCTTGCTCTTCCTGCTCTCAGGTATT
AATGCCGAATTGTTTCATCTTGTCTGTGTAGAAGACCACACACGAAAATCCTGTGATTTTACATTTTACT
TATCGTTAATCGAATGTATATCTATTTAATCTGCTTTTCTTGTCTAATAAATATATATGTAAAGTACGCT
TTTTGTTGAAATTTTTTAAACCTTTGTTTATTTTTTTTTCTTCATTCCGTAACTCTTCTACCTTCTTTAT
TTACTTTCTAAAATCCAAATACAAAACATAAAAATAAATAAACACAGAGTAAATTCCCAAATTATTCCAT
CATTAAAAGATACGAGGCGCGTGTAAGTTACAGGCAAGCGATCCGTCCTAAGAAACCATTATTATCATGA
CATTAACCTATAAAAATAGGCGTATCACGAGGCCCTTTCGTC
