Features (pLannotate 1.2.2; 23 found; start..end, strand, type, name):
    521..556     +  CDS            rop (fragment): Rop protein, which maintains plasmids at low copy number; rop
    658..707     +  misc_feature   bom (fragment): basis of mobility region from pBR322
    845..992     +  promoter       TRP1 promoter: S. cerevisiae TRP1
    993..1667    +  CDS            TRP1: phosphoribosylanthranilate isomerase, required for tryptophan biosynthesis; S. cerevisiae TRP1; yeast auxotrophic marker
   1718..1769    +  misc_feature   bom (fragment): basis of mobility region from pBR322
   1797..2225    -  rep_origin     f1 ori (sequence partly withheld): f1 bacteriophage origin of replication; arrow indicates direction of (+) strand synthesis
   2229..2384    -  CDS            lacZα (fragment): LacZα fragment of β-galactosidase; lacZ fragment
   2392..2410    +  promoter       T7 promoter: promoter for bacteriophage T7 RNA polymerase
   3425..7324    +  CDS            cas12a: CS12A_FRATN - Also known as cpf1 From Francisella tularensis subsp. novicida (strain U112).
   7467..7661    -  CDS            MTM1 (fragment): MTM1_YEAST - Experimental evidence at protein level: Swiss-Prot protein existence level 1. Involved in the mitochondrial activation of SOD2 by specifically facilitating insertion of the essential manganese cofactor. Has the ability to activate iron regulon in an iron-dependent manner. Responds to calorie restriction (CR) strength. From Saccharomyces cerevisiae (strain ATCC 204508 / S288c) (Baker's yeast).
   7706..7739    -  protein_bind   lox66: Right element (RE) mutant of loxP (Araki et al., 2010). Cre-mediated recombination occurs in the 8-bp core sequence (GCATACAT). Cre recombinase
   7785..9141    +  gene           kanMX: yeast selectable marker conferring kanamycin resistance (Wach et al., 1994)
   9189..9222    -  protein_bind   lox71: Left element (LE) mutant of loxP (Araki et al., 2010). Cre-mediated recombination occurs in the 8-bp core sequence (GCATACAT). Cre recombinase
   9254..9277    -  misc_feature   MCS (fragment): pBluescript multiple cloning site
   9290..9308    -  promoter       T3 promoter: promoter for bacteriophage T3 RNA polymerase
   9351..9373    -  protein_bind   lac operator (fragment): The lac repressor binds to the lac operator to inhibit transcription in E. coli. This inhibition can be relieved by adding lactose or isopropyl-β-D-thiogalactopyranoside (IPTG). lac repressor encoded by lacI
   9377..9407    -  promoter       lac promoter: promoter for the E. coli lac operon
   9422..9443    -  protein_bind   CAP binding site: CAP binding activates transcription in the presence of cAMP. E. coli catabolite activator protein
   9456..9548    -  CDS            lacI (fragment): lac repressor; lacI; The lac repressor binds to the lac operator to inhibit transcription in E. coli. This inhibition can be relieved by adding lactose or isopropyl-β-D-thiogalactopyranoside (IPTG).
   9731..10319   -  rep_origin     ori: high-copy-number ColE1/pMB1/pBR322/pUC origin of replication
  10490..11350   -  CDS            AmpR: β-lactamase; bla; confers resistance to ampicillin, carbenicillin, and related antibiotics
  11351..11455   -  promoter       AmpR promoter: bla
  11492..453     +  misc_feature   CEN/ARS (across the origin): S. cerevisiae CEN6 centromere fused to an autonomously replicating sequence
>Addgene plasmid #101749 | pCSN068 | addgene full sequence | sequence record 202306 | Addgene NGS Result
AAATTAAAAATAGAAAGTAAAAAAAGAAATTAAAGAAAAAATAGTTTTTGTTTTCCGAAGATGTAAAAGA
CTCTAGGGGGATCGCCAACAAATACTACCTTTTATCTTGCTCTTCCTGCTCTCAGGTATTAATGCCGAAT
TGTTTCATCTTGTCTGTGTAGAAGACCACACACGAAAATCCTGTGATTTTACATTTTACTTATCGTTAAT
CGAATGTATATCTATTTAATCTGCTTTTCTTGTCTAATAAATATATATGTAAAGTACGCTTTTTGTTGAA
ATTTTTTAAACCTTTGTTTATTTTTTTTTCTTCATTCCGTAACTCTTCTACCTTCTTTATTTACTTTCTA
AAATCCAAATACAAAACATAAAAATAAATAAACACAGAGTAAATTCCCAAATTATTCCATCATTAAAAGA
TACGAGGCGCGTGTAAGTTACAGGCAAGCGATCCGTCTAAGAAACCATTATTATCATGACATTAACCTAT
AAAAATAGGCGTATCACGAGGCCCTTTCGTCTCGCGCGTTTCGGTGATGACGGTGAAAACCTCTGACACA
TGCAGCTCCCGGAGACGGTCACAGCTTGTCTGTAAGCGGATGCCGGGAGCAGACAAGCCCGTCAGGGCGC
GTCAGCGGGTGTTGGCGGGTGTCGGGGCTGGCTTAACTATGCGGCATCAGAGCAGATTGTACTGAGAGTG
CACCATAGATCACGACATTACTATATATATAATATAGGAAGCATTTAATAGAACAGCATCGTAATATATG
TGTACTTTGCAGTTATGACGCCAGATGGCAGTAGTGGAAGATATTCTTTATTGAAAAATAGCTTGTCACC
TTACGTACAATCTTGATCCGGAGCTTTTCTTTTTTTGCCGATTAAGAATTAATTCGGTCGAAAAAAGAAA
AGGAGAGGGCCAAGAGGGAGGGCATTGGTGACTATTGAGCACGTGAGTATACGTGATTAAGCACACAAAG
GCAGCTTGGAGTATGTCTGTTATTAATTTCACAGGTAGTTCTGGTCCATTGGTGAAAGTTTGCGGCTTGC
AGAGCACAGAGGCCGCAGAATGTGCTCTAGATTCCGATGCTGACTTGCTGGGTATTATATGTGTGCCCAA
TAGAAAGAGAACAATTGACCCGGTTATTGCAAGGAAAATTTCAAGTCTTGTAAAAGCATATAAAAATAGT
TCAGGCACTCCGAAATACTTGGTTGGCGTGTTTCGTAATCAACCTAAGGAGGATGTTTTGGCTCTGGTCA
ATGATTACGGCATTGATATCGTCCAACTGCATGGAGATGAGTCGTGGCAAGAATACCAAGAGTTCCTCGG
TTTGCCAGTTATTAAAAGACTCGTATTTCCAAAAGACTGCAACATACTACTCAGTGCAGCTTCACAGAAA
CCTCATTCGTTTATTCCCTTGTTTGATTCAGAAGCAGGTGGGACAGGTGAACTTTTGGATTGGAACTCGA
TTTCTGACTGGGTTGGAAGGCAAGAGAGCCCCGAAAGCTTACATTTTATGTTAGCTGGTGGACTGACGCC
AGAAAATGTTGGTGATGCGCTTAGATTAAATGGCGTTATTGGTGTTGATGTAAGCGGAGGTGTGGAGACA
AATGGTGTAAAAGACTCTAACAAAATAGCAAATTTCGTCAAAAATGCTAAGAAATAGGTTATTACTGAGT
AGTATTTATTTAAGTATTGTTTGTGCACTTGCCGATCTATGCGGTGTGAAATACCGCACAGATGCGTAAG
GAGAAAATACCGCATCAGGAAATTGTAAGCGTTAATATTTTGTTAAAATTCGCGTTAAATTTTTGTTAAA
TCAGCTCATTTTTTAACCAATAGGCCGAAATCGGCAAAATCCCTTATAAATCAAAAGAATAGACCGAGAT
AGGGT
[37 nt withheld, positions 1896-1932]
AAAGAACGTGGACTCCAACGTCAAAGG
[49 nt withheld, positions 1960-2008]
T
[91 nt withheld, positions 2010-2100]
G
[124 nt withheld, positions 2102-2225]
CCATTCGCCATTCAGGCTGCGCAACTGTTGGGAAGGGCGATCGGTGCGGGCCTCTTCGCTATTACGCCAG
CTGGCGAAAGGGGGATGTGCTGCAAGGCGATTAAGTTGGGTAACGCCAGGGTTTTCCCAGTCACGACGTT
GTAAAACGACGGCCAGTGAGCGCGCGTAATACGACTCACTATAGGGCGAATTGGGTACCTTTTCTTTTTT
TGCGGTCACCCCCATGTGGCGGGGAGGCAGAGGAGTAGGTAGAGCAACGAATCCTACTATTTATCCAAAT
TAGTCTAGGAACTCTTTTTCTAGATTTTTTAGATTTGAGGGCAAGCGCTGTTAACGACTCAGAAATGTAA
GCACTACGGAGTAGAACGAGAAATCCGCCATAGGTGGAAATCCTAGCAAAATCTTGCTTACCCTAGCTAG
CCTCAGGTAAGCTAGCCTTAGCCTGTCAAATTTTTTTCAAAATTTGGTAAGTTTCTACTAGCAAAGCAAA
CACGGTTCAACAAACCGAAAACTCCACTCATTATACGTGGAAACCGAAACAAAAAAACAAAAACCAAAAT
ACTCGCCAATGAGAAAGTTGCTGCGTTTCTACTTTCGAGGAAGAGGAACTGAGAGGATTGACTACGAAAG
GGGCAAAAACGAGTCGTATTCTCCCATTATTGTCTGCTACCACGCGGTCTAGTAGAATAAGCAACCAGTC
AACGCTAAGACAGGTAATCAAAATACCAGTCTGCTGGCTACGGGCTAGTTTTTACCTCTTTTAGAACCCA
CTGTAAAAGTCCGTTGTAAAGCCCGTTCTCACTGTTGGCGTTTTTTTTTTTTTGGTTTAGTTTCTTATTT
TTCATTTTTTTCTTTCATGACCAAAAACAAACAAATCTCGCGATTTGTACTGCGGCCACTGGGGCGTGGC
CAAAAAAATGACAAATTTAGAAACCTTAGTTTCTGATTTTTCCTGTTATGAGGAGATATGATAAAAAATA
TTACTGCTTTATTGTTTTTTTTTTATCTACTGAAATAGAGAAACTTACCCAAGGAGGAGGCAAAAAAAAG
AGTATATATACAGCAGCTACCATTCAGATTTTAATATATTCTTTTCTCTTCTTCTACACTATTATTATAA
TAATTTTACTATATTCATTTTTAGCTTAAAACCTCATAGAATATTATTCTTCAGTCACTCGCTTAAATAC
TTATCAAAAATGTCCATCTACCAAGAGTTTGTCAACAAATACTCTTTGTCTAAGACTTTACGTTTCGAAT
TGATTCCACAAGGTAAGACTTTGGAAAACATTAAGGCTCGTGGTTTGATCTTGGACGACGAAAAGAGAGC
CAAGGATTACAAGAAGGCCAAGCAAATCATCGATAAGTACCACCAATTCTTCATTGAAGAAATCTTATCC
TCTGTCTGTATCTCCGAAGATCTATTGCAAAACTACTCCGATGTCTACTTCAAGTTGAAAAAGTCTGACG
ATGACAACTTGCAAAAGGATTTCAAATCTGCCAAGGACACCATCAAGAAACAAATTTCTGAATACATAAA
GGACTCTGAAAAATTTAAGAACTTATTCAACCAAAACTTGATCGATGCTAAGAAGGGTCAAGAATCTGAC
TTGATCTTGTGGTTGAAGCAATCTAAGGACAACGGTATCGAATTGTTCAAGGCTAACTCTGATATCACTG
ACATTGACGAAGCTTTGGAAATCATCAAGTCTTTCAAAGGTTGGACTACCTATTTCAAGGGTTTCCACGA
AAACCGTAAGAATGTCTACTCTTCCAACGACATCCCAACTTCCATCATTTACAGAATCGTTGACGACAAT
TTGCCAAAGTTCCTAGAAAACAAGGCCAAATACGAATCCTTGAAGGACAAGGCTCCAGAAGCCATTAACT
ACGAACAAATCAAGAAGGACTTGGCTGAAGAATTAACTTTCGACATTGACTACAAGACTTCTGAAGTTAA
CCAAAGAGTTTTCTCTTTGGACGAAGTCTTCGAGATTGCTAACTTCAACAACTACTTGAACCAATCTGGT
ATCACCAAATTCAACACCATCATCGGTGGTAAGTTCGTCAACGGTGAAAACACCAAGAGAAAGGGTATCA
ACGAATACATTAACTTGTACTCTCAGCAAATCAACGACAAGACTTTAAAGAAATACAAGATGTCTGTTTT
GTTCAAGCAAATTTTGTCTGACACTGAATCCAAGTCTTTTGTCATTGATAAGTTGGAAGATGATTCCGAC
GTCGTTACCACCATGCAATCTTTCTACGAGCAAATCGCTGCTTTCAAGACCGTTGAAGAAAAGTCTATTA
AGGAAACTTTGTCTTTGTTGTTCGACGATTTGAAGGCTCAAAAGTTGGATTTGTCCAAGATTTACTTCAA
GAATGACAAGTCTTTGACTGATTTGTCTCAACAAGTTTTCGATGACTACTCCGTTATTGGTACTGCTGTC
TTGGAATACATCACCCAACAAATCGCTCCTAAGAACTTGGACAACCCATCCAAGAAGGAACAAGAATTGA
TTGCCAAGAAGACCGAAAAAGCTAAATACTTGTCTTTGGAAACCATTAAATTGGCTTTAGAAGAGTTCAA
CAAGCACAGAGATATTGACAAGCAATGTAGATTCGAAGAAATTTTGGCTAACTTCGCTGCTATCCCAATG
ATCTTCGACGAAATTGCTCAAAACAAGGATAACTTGGCTCAAATCTCCATCAAGTACCAAAACCAGGGTA
AGAAGGATTTGTTGCAAGCCTCCGCTGAAGATGACGTCAAGGCCATCAAAGATTTATTGGACCAAACTAA
CAACTTGTTGCACAAGCTAAAGATCTTCCACATCTCTCAATCTGAAGATAAAGCTAACATTTTGGATAAG
GACGAACACTTCTACTTAGTTTTCGAAGAATGTTACTTCGAACTAGCTAACATCGTCCCATTGTACAACA
AGATCAGAAACTACATTACTCAAAAACCATACTCTGATGAAAAGTTCAAGTTAAACTTCGAAAATTCTAC
CTTGGCTAACGGTTGGGACAAGAACAAAGAACCAGACAACACCGCCATCTTGTTCATTAAGGACGACAAG
TACTACTTGGGTGTCATGAACAAAAAGAACAATAAGATTTTCGACGACAAAGCTATCAAGGAGAACAAGG
GTGAAGGGTACAAGAAGATTGTTTATAAGTTGTTGCCAGGTGCTAACAAAATGTTGCCAAAGGTTTTCTT
CTCCGCTAAGTCTATCAAGTTCTATAACCCTTCTGAAGACATTTTGAGAATCAGAAACCACTCCACCCAC
ACCAAGAACGGTTCTCCACAAAAGGGTTACGAAAAGTTCGAATTCAACATCGAAGACTGTAGAAAGTTCA
TCGATTTCTACAAGCAATCCATTTCCAAGCATCCAGAATGGAAGGATTTCGGTTTCAGATTCTCTGACAC
TCAAAGATACAACTCCATTGATGAATTCTACAGAGAAGTCGAAAACCAAGGTTACAAGTTGACTTTCGAA
AACATCTCTGAATCTTACATTGATTCCGTCGTTAACCAAGGTAAGTTGTACTTGTTCCAAATCTACAACA
AGGACTTCTCCGCCTACTCCAAGGGTAGACCAAACTTGCACACCTTGTACTGGAAGGCTTTGTTTGACGA
AAGAAACTTGCAAGATGTTGTCTACAAGCTGAACGGTGAAGCTGAATTGTTTTACAGAAAGCAAAGTATT
CCAAAGAAAATCACTCACCCAGCTAAGGAAGCCATTGCCAACAAGAATAAAGACAACCCTAAGAAGGAAT
CTGTTTTTGAATACGACTTAATCAAGGATAAGAGATTCACCGAAGACAAATTCTTCTTCCATTGTCCAAT
CACCATCAACTTCAAGTCCTCTGGAGCTAACAAGTTCAACGATGAAATCAACTTGTTATTGAAGGAAAAG
GCTAACGATGTTCACATCTTGTCTATCGATCGTGGTGAAAGACACTTGGCTTACTACACTTTGGTTGATG
GTAAGGGTAACATCATTAAGCAAGACACCTTTAACATTATCGGTAACGACAGAATGAAGACCAACTACCA
CGACAAATTGGCTGCTATTGAAAAGGACAGAGACTCTGCTAGAAAGGACTGGAAAAAGATCAATAACATC
AAGGAAATGAAGGAAGGTTACTTGTCTCAAGTTGTCCATGAAATTGCTAAGTTGGTTATCGAATACAATG
CTATCGTTGTCTTCGAGGATTTGAACTTCGGTTTTAAGAGAGGTAGATTCAAGGTTGAAAAGCAAGTTTA
CCAAAAATTGGAAAAGATGTTGATTGAAAAGTTGAACTACTTAGTCTTCAAGGACAATGAATTTGACAAG
ACTGGTGGTGTCTTGAGAGCTTACCAATTGACTGCTCCATTCGAAACTTTCAAGAAGATGGGTAAGCAAA
CCGGTATCATCTACTACGTTCCAGCTGGTTTCACTTCTAAAATCTGTCCAGTTACCGGTTTCGTCAACCA
ATTGTACCCAAAGTACGAATCCGTTTCCAAGTCCCAAGAATTTTTCTCCAAGTTCGACAAGATCTGTTAC
AACTTAGACAAGGGTTATTTCGAGTTTTCCTTCGATTACAAAAACTTTGGTGACAAAGCCGCTAAGGGTA
AATGGACTATCGCTTCTTTCGGTTCTAGATTGATCAACTTCCGTAACTCCGATAAGAACCACAACTGGGA
CACTAGAGAAGTTTACCCAACCAAGGAATTAGAAAAATTGTTGAAGGACTACTCTATTGAATACGGTCAC
GGTGAATGTATCAAGGCTGCCATCTGTGGTGAATCTGATAAGAAGTTCTTCGCTAAGCTAACTTCCGTCT
TGAACACCATTTTGCAAATGAGAAACTCCAAGACCGGTACTGAATTGGACTACTTGATTTCTCCAGTTGC
CGATGTTAACGGTAACTTCTTCGACTCTAGACAAGCTCCAAAGAACATGCCACAAGACGCTGATGCTAAC
GGTGCCTACCACATTGGTTTGAAGGGTTTGATGTTGTTGGGTCGTATTAAGAACAACCAAGAAGGTAAGA
AGTTGAACCTAGTCATTAAGAACGAAGAATACTTCGAATTTGTTCAAAACAGAAACAACTCCAGAGCTGA
CCCAAAGAAGAAGAGAAAAGTCTAAAGGAGTTAAAGGCAAAGTTTTCTTTTCTAGAGCCGTTCCCACAAA
TAATTATACGTATATGCTTCTTTTCGTTTACTATATATCTATATTTACAAGCCTTTATTCACTGATGCAA
TTTGTTTCCAAATACTTTTTTGGAGATCTCATAACTAGATATCATGATGGCGCAACTTGGCGCTATCTTA
ATTACTCTGGCTGCCAGGCCCGTGTAGAGGGCCGCAAGACCTTCTGTACGCCATATAGTCTCTAAGAACT
TGAACAAGTTTCTAGACCTATTGCCGCCTTTCGGATCGCTATTGTTGCGGCCGCCAGCTGAAGCTTCGTA
CGCTGCAGGTCGACGAATTCTACCGTTCGTATAATGTATGCTATACGAAGTTATAGATCTGTTTAGCTTG
CCTCGTCCCCGCCGGGTCACCCGGCCAGCGACATGGAGGCCCAGAATACCCTCCTTGACAGTCTTGACGT
GCGCAGCTCAGGGGCATGATGTGACTGTCGCCCGTACATTTAGCCCATACATCCCCATGTATAATCATTT
GCATCCATACATTTTGATGGCCGCACGGCGCGAAGCAAAAATTACGGCTCCTCGCTGCAGACCTGCGAGC
AGGGAAACGCTCCCCTCACAGACGCGTTGAATTGTCCCCACGCCGCGCCCCTGTAGAGAAATATAAAAGG
TTAGGATTTGCCACTGAGGTTCTTCTTTCATATACTTCCTTTTAAAATCTTGCTAGGATACAGTTCTCAC
ATCACATCCGAACATAAACAACCATGGGTAAGGAAAAGACTCACGTTTCGAGGCCGCGATTAAATTCCAA
CATGGATGCTGATTTATATGGGTATAAATGGGCTCGCGATAATGTCGGGCAATCAGGTGCGACAATCTAT
CGATTGTATGGGAAGCCCGATGCGCCAGAGTTGTTTCTGAAACATGGCAAAGGTAGCGTTGCCAATGATG
TTACAGATGAGATGGTCAGACTAAACTGGCTGACGGAATTTATGCCTCTTCCGACCATCAAGCATTTTAT
CCGTACTCCTGATGATGCATGGTTACTCACCACTGCGATCCCCGGCAAAACAGCATTCCAGGTATTAGAA
GAATATCCTGATTCAGGTGAAAATATTGTTGATGCGCTGGCAGTGTTCCTGCGCCGGTTGCATTCGATTC
CTGTTTGTAATTGTCCTTTTAACAGCGATCGCGTATTTCGTCTCGCTCAGGCGCAATCACGAATGAATAA
CGGTTTGGTTGATGCGAGTGATTTTGATGACGAGCGTAATGGCTGGCCTGTTGAACAAGTCTGGAAAGAA
ATGCATAAGCTTTTGCCATTCTCACCGGATTCAGTCGTCACTCATGGTGATTTCTCACTTGATAACCTTA
TTTTTGACGAGGGGAAATTAATAGGTTGTATTGATGTTGGACGAGTCGGAATCGCAGACCGATACCAGGA
TCTTGCCATCCTATGGAACTGCCTCGGTGAGTTTTCTCCTTCATTACAGAAACGGCTTTTTCAAAAATAT
GGTATTGATAATCCTGATATGAATAAATTGCAGTTTCATTTGATGCTCGATGAGTTTTTCTAATCAGTAC
TGACAATAAAAAGATTCTTGTTTTCAAGAACTTGTCATTTGTATAGTTTTTTTATATTGTAGTTGTTCTA
TTTTAATCAAATGTTAGCGTGATTTATATTTTTTTTCGCCTCGACATCATCTGCCCAGATGCGAAGTTAA
GTGCGCAGAAAGTAATATCATGCGTCAATCGTATGTGAATGCTGGTCGCTATACTGCTGTCGATTCGATA
CTAACGCCGCCATCCAGTGTCGAAAACGAGCTCATAACTTCGTATAATGTATGCTATACGAACGGTAGAA
TTCGATATCAGATCCACTAGTGGCCTATGCGGCCGCCACCGCGGTGGAGCTCCAGCTTTTGTTCCCTTTA
GTGAGGGTTAATTGCGCGCTTGGCGTAATCATGGTCATAGCTGTTTCCTGTGTGAAATTGTTATCCGCTC
ACAATTCCACACAACATACGAGCCGGAAGCATAAAGTGTAAAGCCTGGGGTGCCTAATGAGTGAGCTAAC
TCACATTAATTGCGTTGCGCTCACTGCCCGCTTTCCAGTCGGGAAACCTGTCGTGCCAGCTGCATTAATG
AATCGGCCAACGCGCGGGGAGAGGCGGTTTGCGTATTGGGCGCTCTTCCGCTTCCTCGCTCACTGACTCG
CTGCGCTCGGTCGTTCGGCTGCGGCGAGCGGTATCAGCTCACTCAAAGGCGGTAATACGGTTATCCACAG
AATCAGGGGATAACGCAGGAAAGAACATGTGAGCAAAAGGCCAGCAAAAGGCCAGGAACCGTAAAAAGGC
CGCGTTGCTGGCGTTTTTCCATAGGCTCCGCCCCCCTGACGAGCATCACAAAAATCGACGCTCAAGTCAG
AGGTGGCGAAACCCGACAGGACTATAAAGATACCAGGCGTTTCCCCCTGGAAGCTCCCTCGTGCGCTCTC
CTGTTCCGACCCTGCCGCTTACCGGATACCTGTCCGCCTTTCTCCCTTCGGGAAGCGTGGCGCTTTCTCA
TAGCTCACGCTGTAGGTATCTCAGTTCGGTGTAGGTCGTTCGCTCCAAGCTGGGCTGTGTGCACGAACCC
CCCGTTCAGCCCGACCGCTGCGCCTTATCCGGTAACTATCGTCTTGAGTCCAACCCGGTAAGACACGACT
TATCGCCACTGGCAGCAGCCACTGGTAACAGGATTAGCAGAGCGAGGTATGTAGGCGGTGCTACAGAGTT
CTTGAAGTGGTGGCCTAACTACGGCTACACTAGAAGAACAGTATTTGGTATCTGCGCTCTGCTGAAGCCA
GTTACCTTCGGAAAAAGAGTTGGTAGCTCTTGATCCGGCAAACAAACCACCGCTGGTAGCGGTGGTTTTT
TTGTTTGCAAGCAGCAGATTACGCGCAGAAAAAAAGGATCTCAAGAAGATCCTTTGATCTTTTCTACGGG
GTCTGACGCTCAGTGGAACGAAAACTCACGTTAAGGGATTTTGGTCATGAGATTATCAAAAAGGATCTTC
ACCTAGATCCTTTTAAATTAAAAATGAAGTTTTAAATCAATCTAAAGTATATATGAGTAAACTTGGTCTG
ACAGTTACCAATGCTTAATCAGTGAGGCACCTATCTCAGCGATCTGTCTATTTCGTTCATCCATAGTTGC
CTGACTCCCCGTCGTGTAGATAACTACGATACGGGAGGGCTTACCATCTGGCCCCAGTGCTGCAATGATA
CCGCGAGACCCACGCTCACCGGCTCCAGATTTATCAGCAATAAACCAGCCAGCCGGAAGGGCCGAGCGCA
GAAGTGGTCCTGCAACTTTATCCGCCTCCATCCAGTCTATTAATTGTTGCCGGGAAGCTAGAGTAAGTAG
TTCGCCAGTTAATAGTTTGCGCAACGTTGTTGCCATTGCTACAGGCATCGTGGTGTCACGCTCGTCGTTT
GGTATGGCTTCATTCAGCTCCGGTTCCCAACGATCAAGGCGAGTTACATGATCCCCCATGTTGTGCAAAA
AAGCGGTTAGCTCCTTCGGTCCTCCGATCGTTGTCAGAAGTAAGTTGGCCGCAGTGTTATCACTCATGGT
TATGGCAGCACTGCATAATTCTCTTACTGTCATGCCATCCGTAAGATGCTTTTCTGTGACTGGTGAGTAC
TCAACCAAGTCATTCTGAGAATAGTGTATGCGGCGACCGAGTTGCTCTTGCCCGGCGTCAATACGGGATA
ATACCGCGCCACATAGCAGAACTTTAAAAGTGCTCATCATTGGAAAACGTTCTTCGGGGCGAAAACTCTC
AAGGATCTTACCGCTGTTGAGATCCAGTTCGATGTAACCCACTCGTGCACCCAACTGATCTTCAGCATCT
TTTACTTTCACCAGCGTTTCTGGGTGAGCAAAAACAGGAAGGCAAAATGCCGCAAAAAAGGGAATAAGGG
CGACACGGAAATGTTGAATACTCATACTCTTCCTTTTTCAATATTATTGAAGCATTTATCAGGGTTATTG
TCTCATGAGCGGATACATATTTGAATGTATTTAGAAAAATAAACAAATAGGGGTTCCGCGCACATTTCCC
CGAAAAGTGCCACCTGGGTCCTTTTCATCACGTGCTATAAAAATAATTATAATTTAAATTTTTTAATATA
AATATAT
